Addgene plasmid #78376: pNX3d-PK6
Purpose: fission yeast epitope tagging
Depositing lab: Kazunori Tomita. Depositing organization: University College London. Publication: Sequential and counter-selectable cassettes for fission yeast. Amelina H, Moiseeva V, Collopy LC, Pearson SR, Armstrong CA, Tomita K. BMC Biotechnol. 2016 Nov 8;16(1):76. 10.1186/s12896-016-0307-4 PubMed 27825338.
Backbone
  Vector backbone: pFA6a-kanMX6
  Selectable markers: ura4+
Growth in bacteria
  Bacterial resistance: Ampicillin, 100 μg/mL
  Growth temperature: 37°C
  Growth strain: DH5alpha
  Copy number: High Copy
Gene/Insert 1
  Gene/Insert name: 6xPK (alt name: V5)
Gene/Insert 2
  Gene/Insert name: ura4+
  Species: S. pombe (fission yeast)
  Insert size (bp): 1466
  Entrez Gene: ura4 (a.k.a. SPCC330.05c)
Terms and licenses: Academic/Nonprofit Terms; Industry Terms: Not Available to Industry
How to cite: pNX3d-PK6 was a gift from Kazunori Tomita (Addgene plasmid # 78376 ; http://n2t.net/addgene:78376 ; RRID:Addgene_78376)
