[The description below was written by a language model from this plasmid's Addgene catalogue record and pLannotate feature annotations shown in this document.]
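Description:
pNX3d-PK6 is a 4,630 bp epitope-tagging template plasmid for fission yeast (Schizosaccharomyces pombe), built on the pFA6a-kanMX6 backbone. It is maintained in E. coli as a high-copy plasmid through a ColE1/pUC-type origin and selected with ampicillin via the β-lactamase gene and its native promoter. No yeast replication origin is annotated, which fits the usual role of pFA6a-family vectors as sources of integrating cassettes, not as episomes. Short remnants of rop and the pBR322 bom region, together with an SP6 promoter, are backbone carry-overs.

The payload combines two elements. The first is six tandem copies of the PK (V5) epitope; this tag is listed in the catalogue entry but was not picked up as a feature by the automated annotation. It most plausibly lies in the unannotated stretch between the SP6 promoter and the S. cerevisiae ADH1 terminator, though the record does not confirm this. The ADH1 terminator would supply transcription termination for a gene fused to the tag. Downstream sits the S. pombe ura4+ marker, recorded as a 1,466 bp insert whose coding region encodes orotidine 5'-phosphate decarboxylase. It apparently takes the place of the kanMX6 cassette named in the backbone. ura4+ complements uracil auxotrophy, and in general it can also be selected against with 5-fluoroorotic acid. That property matches the associated publication's theme of sequential, counter-selectable cassettes.

The stated purpose is fission yeast epitope tagging. In pFA6a-type systems the tag–terminator–marker module is typically amplified with homology-bearing primers and integrated at a chromosomal locus to tag a protein at its C-terminus for detection or immunoprecipitation. The record does not spell out this workflow or the meaning of the "3d" designation.
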