Features (pLannotate 1.2.2; 8 found; start..end, strand, type, name):
     70..105     +  CDS            rop (fragment): Rop protein, which maintains plasmids at low copy number; rop
    207..258     +  misc_feature   bom (fragment): basis of mobility region from pBR322
    321..339     +  promoter       SP6 promoter: promoter for bacteriophage SP6 RNA polymerase
    699..886     +  terminator     ADH1 terminator: S. cerevisiae ADH1; transcription terminator for the S. cerevisiae alcohol dehydrogenase 1 (ADH1) gene
   1451..2245    +  CDS            S. pombe ura4: orotidine 5'-phosphate decarboxylase, required for uracil biosynthesis; Schizosaccharomyces pombe ura4
   2881..3469    -  rep_origin     ori: high-copy-number ColE1/pMB1/pBR322/pUC origin of replication
   3640..4500    -  CDS            AmpR: β-lactamase; bla; confers resistance to ampicillin, carbenicillin, and related antibiotics
   4501..4605    -  promoter       AmpR promoter: bla
>Addgene plasmid #78376 | pNX3d-PK6 | depositor full sequence | sequence record 146299 | pNX3d-PK6 sequence 4630 bps
GACGTCTAAGAAACCATTATTATCATGACATTAACCTATAAAAATAGGCGTATCACGAGGCCCTTTCGTC
TCGCGCGTTTCGGTGATGACGGTGAAAACCTCTGACACATGCAGCTCCCGGAGACGGTCACAGCTTGTCT
GTAAGCGGATGCCGGGAGCAGACAAGCCCGTCAGGGCGCGTCAGCGGGTGTTGGCGGGTGTCGGGGCTGG
CTTAACTATGCGGCATCAGAGCAGATTGTACTGAGAGTGCACCATATGGACATATTGTCGTTAGAACGCG
GCTACAATTAATACATAACCTTATGTATCATACACATACGATTTAGGTGACACTATAGAACGCGGCCGCC
AGCTGAAGCTTCGTACGCTGCAGGTCGACGGATCCCCGGGTTAATTAACGCTAGCGGTAAGCCTATTCCT
AACCCTCTTTTGGGTCTCGATTCTACAGGTGGAAAACCAATCCCCAACCCACTCCTCGGCCTTGACTCAA
CTGGCAAACCCATACCAAATCCTTTACTTGGATTAGATAGTACCTCTAGCGGTAAGCCTATTCCTAACCC
TCTTTTGGGTCTCGATTCTACAGGTGGAAAACCAATCCCCAACCCACTCCTCGGCCTTGACTCAACTGGC
AAACCCATACCAAATCCTTTACTTGGATTAGATAGTACCTCTAGATGAGGCGCGCCACTTCTAAATAAGC
GAATTTCTTATGATTTATGATTTTTATTATTAAATAAGTTATAAAAAAAATAAGTGTATACAAATTTTAA
AGTGACTCTTAGGTTTTAAAACGAAAATTCTTATTCTTGAGTAACTCTTTCCTGTAGGTCAGGTTGCTTT
CTCAGGTATAGTATGAGGTCGCTCTTATTGACCACACCTCTACCGGCAGATCCGCTAGGAGATCTGAGCT
CGATATCAAGCTTAGCTACAAATCCCACTGGCTATATGTATGCATTTGTGTTAAAAAAGTTTGTATAGAT
TATTTAATCTACTCAGCATTCTTTCTCTAAATAGGAATTTGTTACTTAATGGAGAAAAAAATGTTTCGAT
TTACCTAGTGTATTTGTTTGTATACTCACGTTTAATTTCAAACATCCATTCTATCTTGTGTAATTTTTGG
CATGGTGAAAAAGATAATCAGCCTTATAATCTTTACAAAAGTAAGAAATTCTGTAAATAAGCCTTAATGC
CCTTGCTTTAAATTAAAATGGTTCTTTTTCATGATAATGTTTGCACTTTGTGAATATATTTTAGATAGTT
CTGTGAGGTATAATTAAGATGTTTTAGAGACTTATACAATTTTGTCTTTATAAATTCTTAATTGATTTTA
CCATCCCAGTTTAACTATGCTTCGTCGGCATCTCTGCACATGTCGTGTTTTCTTACCGTATTGTCCTACC
AAGAACCTCTTTTTTGCTTGGATCGAAATTAAAGGTTTAAAAGCAAAGTTATGGATGCTAGAGTATTTCA
AAGCTATTCAGCTAGAGCTGAGGGGATGAAAAATCCCATTGCCAAGGAATTGTTGGCTTTGATGGAAGAA
AAGCAAAGCAACTTGTCAGTCGCGGTCGATTTGACGAAGAAATCCGAAATCTTAGAATTGGTAGATAAAA
TTGGACCCTATGTCTGTGTTATCAAGACACATATTGACGTTGTCGAGGATTTCGACCAGGATATGGTAGA
AAAACTGGTGGCCTTAGGTAAAAAGCATCGTTTTCTTATCTTTGAGGATCGCAAATTCGCAGACATTGGA
AATACCGTCAAGCTACAATATGCATCTGGTGTGTACAAAATTGCTTCTTGGGCTCATATCACAAATTGCC
ATACAGTGCCAGGCGAGGGTATTATACAAGGCCTCAAAGAAGTTGGTTTACCTTTGGGACGTGGTCTCTT
GCTTTTGGCTGAAATGTCTTCCAAAGGCTCTTTGGCTACTGGTTCCTACACAGAGAAAACCTTAGAATGG
TTTGAGAAGCATACCGATTTTTGCTTTGGCTTTATAGCTGGTCGTCGATTTCCTAACCTTCAAAGCGACT
ACATAACTATGTCCCCTGGTATCGGCTTGGATGTTAAAGGAGACGGGCTGGGACAGCAATATCGTACTCC
TGAAGAAGTGATTGTAAACTGCGGTAGCGATATCATCATTGTTGGTCGTGGAGTCTATGGAGCTGGTCGT
AATCCTGTTGTCGAAGCCAAGAGATATAGAGAAGCTGGTTGGAAGGCATATCAGCAAAGACTTTCTCAGC
ATTAAAAAAAGACTAATGTAAAATTTTTTTGGTTGGTTATTGAAAAAGTCGATGCCTTGTTTGCGTTTGT
TTTCCTAGGCGTTTTATGTCAGAAGGCATTTAGAATTAGTATACAAGTACTCTTTGGTAAAATTTTATGT
AGCGACTAAAATATTAACTATTATAGATAAACACCTTGGGAATAAAAAGTAATTTGCTATAGTAATTTAT
TAAACATGCTCCTACAACATTACCACAATCTTTTCTCTTGGATTGACATTGAATAAGAAAAGAGTGAATT
TTTTTAGACTTGTAATGATAACTATGTACAAAGCCAATGAAAGATGTATGTAGATGAATGTAAAATACCA
TGTAGACAAACAAGATAAAACTTGGTTATAAACATTGGTGTTGGAACAGAATAAATTAGATGTCAAAAAG
TTTCGTCAATATCACAAGCTTGTTTAAACGAGCTCGAATTCTAGGCTTCCTCGCTCACTGACTCGCTGCG
CTCGGTCGTTCGGCTGCGGCGAGCGGTATCAGCTCACTCAAAGGCGGTAATACGGTTATCCACAGAATCA
GGGGATAACGCAGGAAAGAACATGTGAGCAAAAGGCCAGCAAAAGGCCAGGAACCGTAAAAAGGCCGCGT
TGCTGGCGTTTTTCCATAGGCTCCGCCCCCCTGACGAGCATCACAAAAATCGACGCTCAAGTCAGAGGTG
GCGAAACCCGACAGGACTATAAAGATACCAGGCGTTTCCCCCTGGAAGCTCCCTCGTGCGCTCTCCTGTT
CCGACCCTGCCGCTTACCGGATACCTGTCCGCCTTTCTCCCTTCGGGAAGCGTGGCGCTTTCTCAATGCT
CACGCTGTAGGTATCTCAGTTCGGTGTAGGTCGTTCGCTCCAAGCTGGGCTGTGTGCACGAACCCCCCGT
TCAGCCCGACCGCTGCGCCTTATCCGGTAACTATCGTCTTGAGTCCAACCCGGTAAGACACGACTTATCG
CCACTGGCAGCAGCCACTGGTAACAGGATTAGCAGAGCGAGGTATGTAGGCGGTGCTACAGAGTTCTTGA
AGTGGTGGCCTAACTACGGCTACACTAGAAGGACAGTATTTGGTATCTGCGCTCTGCTGAAGCCAGTTAC
CTTCGGAAAAAGAGTTGGTAGCTCTTGATCCGGCAAACAAACCACCGCTGGTAGCGGTGGTTTTTTTGTT
TGCAAGCAGCAGATTACGCGCAGAAAAAAAGGATCTCAAGAAGATCCTTTGATCTTTTCTACGGGGTCTG
ACGCTCAGTGGAACGAAAACTCACGTTAAGGGATTTTGGTCATGAGATTATCAAAAAGGATCTTCACCTA
GATCCTTTTAAATTAAAAATGAAGTTTTAAATCAATCTAAAGTATATATGAGTAAACTTGGTCTGACAGT
TACCAATGCTTAATCAGTGAGGCACCTATCTCAGCGATCTGTCTATTTCGTTCATCCATAGTTGCCTGAC
TCCCCGTCGTGTAGATAACTACGATACGGGAGGGCTTACCATCTGGCCCCAGTGCTGCAATGATACCGCG
AGACCCACGCTCACCGGCTCCAGATTTATCAGCAATAAACCAGCCAGCCGGAAGGGCCGAGCGCAGAAGT
GGTCCTGCAACTTTATCCGCCTCCATCCAGTCTATTAATTGTTGCCGGGAAGCTAGAGTAAGTAGTTCGC
CAGTTAATAGTTTGCGCAACGTTGTTGCCATTGCTACAGGCATCGTGGTGTCACGCTCGTCGTTTGGTAT
GGCTTCATTCAGCTCCGGTTCCCAACGATCAAGGCGAGTTACATGATCCCCCATGTTGTGCAAAAAAGCG
GTTAGCTCCTTCGGTCCTCCGATCGTTGTCAGAAGTAAGTTGGCCGCAGTGTTATCACTCATGGTTATGG
CAGCACTGCATAATTCTCTTACTGTCATGCCATCCGTAAGATGCTTTTCTGTGACTGGTGAGTACTCAAC
CAAGTCATTCTGAGAATAGTGTATGCGGCGACCGAGTTGCTCTTGCCCGGCGTCAATACGGGATAATACC
GCGCCACATAGCAGAACTTTAAAAGTGCTCATCATTGGAAAACGTTCTTCGGGGCGAAAACTCTCAAGGA
TCTTACCGCTGTTGAGATCCAGTTCGATGTAACCCACTCGTGCACCCAACTGATCTTCAGCATCTTTTAC
TTTCACCAGCGTTTCTGGGTGAGCAAAAACAGGAAGGCAAAATGCCGCAAAAAAGGGAATAAGGGCGACA
CGGAAATGTTGAATACTCATACTCTTCCTTTTTCAATATTATTGAAGCATTTATCAGGGTTATTGTCTCA
TGAGCGGATACATATTTGAATGTATTTAGAAAAATAAACAAATAGGGGTTCCGCGCACATTTCCCCGAAA
AGTGCCACCT
