>Addgene plasmid #78376 | pNX3d-PK6 | addgene partial sequence | sequence record 149360 | SP6 5'-ATTTAGGTGACACTATAG-3'
TACGCTGCAGGTCGACGGATCCCCGGGTTAATTAACGCTAGCGGTAAGCCTATTCCTAACCCTCTTTTGG
GTCTCGATTCTACAGGTGGAAAACCAATCCCCAACCCACTCCTCGGCCTTGACTCAACTGGCAAACCCAT
ACCAAATCCTTTACTTGGATTAGATAGTACCTCTAGCGGTAAGCCTATTCCTAACCCTCTTTTGGGTCTC
GATTCTACAGGTGGAAAACCAATCCCCAACCCACTCCTCGGCCTTGACTCAACTGGCAAACCCATACCAA
ATCCTTTACTTGGATTAGATAGTACCTCTAGATGAGGCGCGCCACTTCTAAATAAGCGAATTTCTTATGA
TTTATGATTTTTATTATTAAATAAGTTATAAAAAAAATAAGTGTATACAAATTTTAAAGTGACTCTTAGG
TTTTAAAACGAAAATTCTTATTCTTGAGTAACTCTTTCCTGTAGGTCAGGTTGCTTTCTCAGGTATAGTA
TGAGGTCGCTCTTATTGACCACACCTCTACCGGCAGATCCGCTAGGAGATCTGAGCTCGATATCAAGCTT
AGCTACAAATCCCACTGGCTATATGTATGCATTTGTGTTAAAAAAGTTTGTATAGATTATTTAATCTACT
CAGCATTCTTTCTCTAAATAGGAATTTGTTACTTAATGGAGAAAAAAATGTTTCGATTTACCTAGTGTAT
TTGTTTGTATACTCACGTTTAATTTCAAACATCCATTCTATCTTGTGTAATTTTTGGCATGGTGAAAAAG
ATAATCAGCCTTATAATCTTTACAAAAGTAAGAAATTCTGTAAATAAGCCTTAATGCCCTTGCTTTAAAT
TAAAATGGTTCTTTTTCATGATAATGTTTGCACTTTGTGAATATATTTTAGATAGTTCTGTGAGGTATAA
TTAAGATGTTTTAGAGACTTATACAATTTTGTCTTTATAAATTCTTAATTGATTTTACCATCCCAGTTTA
ACTATGCTTCGTCGGCATCTCTGCACATGTCGTGTTTTCTTACCGTATTGTCCTACCAAGAA
