>Addgene plasmid #78376 | pNX3d-PK6 | addgene partial sequence | sequence record 149361 | L4440 5'-AGCGAGTCAGTGAGCGAG-3'
AAGGCATCGACTTTTTCAATAACCAACCAAAAAAATTTTACATTAGTCTTTTTTTAATGCTGAGAAAGTC
TTTGCTGATATGCCTTCCAACCAGCTTCTCTATATCTCTTGGCTTCGACAACAGGATTACGACCAGCTCC
ATAGACTCCACGACCAACAATGATGATATCGCTACCGCAGTTTACAATCACTTCTTCAGGAGTACGATAT
TGCTGTCCCAGCCCGTCTCCTTTAACATCCAAGCCGATACCAGGGGACATAGTTATGTAGTCGCTTTGAA
GGTTAGGAAATCGACGACCAGCTATAAAGCCAAAGCAAAAATCGGTATGCTTCTCAAACCATTCTAAGGT
TTTCTCTGTGTAGGAACCAGTAGCCAAAGAGCCTTTGGAAGACATTTCAGCCAAAAGCAAGAGACCACGT
CCCAAAGGTAAACCAACTTCTTTGAGGCCTTGTATAATACCCTCGCCTGGCACTGTATGGCAATTTGTGA
TATGAGCCCAAGAAGCAATTTTG
